Addgene plasmid #130818: pAG472 H2B-iFAST
Purpose: Expresses H2B-iFAST in mammalian cells (nuclear labeling)
Depositing lab: Arnaud Gautier. Depositing organization: CNRS UMR 8640, Processus d'Activation Sélectif par Transfert d'Energie Uni-électronique ou Radiatif (PASTEUR).
Backbone
  Vector backbone: pIRES
  Backbone size w/o insert (bp): 3966
  Total vector size (bp): 4785
  Vector type: Mammalian Expression
  Selectable markers: Neomycin (select with G418)
Growth in bacteria
  Bacterial resistance: Kanamycin, 50 μg/mL
  Growth temperature: 37°C
  Growth strain: DH5alpha
  Copy number: High Copy
Gene/Insert
  Gene/Insert name: H2B-iFAST (alt names: H2B-FAST2; iFAST fused to zebrafish H2B; FAST2 fused to zebrafish H2B)
  Insert size (bp): 819
  Promoter: CMV
  Tag / fusion protein: myc-tag (C terminal on insert)
  Cloning method: Gibson Cloning
  Sequencing primers: 5′ CGCAAATGGGCGGTAGGCGTG
Terms and licenses: Academic/Nonprofit Terms; Industry Terms: Not Available to Industry
How to cite: pAG472 H2B-iFAST was a gift from Arnaud Gautier (Addgene plasmid # 130818 ; http://n2t.net/addgene:130818 ; RRID:Addgene_130818)
