[The description below was written by a language model from this plasmid's Addgene catalogue record and pLannotate feature annotations shown in this document.]
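Description:
pAG472 H2B-iFAST is a 4,785 bp mammalian expression plasmid that places a histone H2B–iFAST fusion under the human cytomegalovirus immediate-early enhancer and promoter, with an SV40 polyadenylation signal terminating the transcript. The catalogue lists the backbone as pIRES, but neither annotated sequence shows an IRES element. The layout instead resembles a simple single-cistron CMV vector. It is propagated in E. coli from a high-copy ColE1/pUC-type origin and also carries an f1 origin. A single Tn5 aminoglycoside phosphotransferase gene (NeoR/KanR) serves both hosts. It is driven by a bacterial bla promoter for kanamycin selection and by the SV40 enhancer/early promoter, with an HSV TK poly(A) signal, for G418 selection of transfected mammalian cells. The short ble, bGH poly(A) and SV40 large T antigen hits are fragments that appear to be backbone remnants rather than functional parts.

The 819 bp insert, assembled by Gibson cloning, encodes H2B followed by iFAST (also called FAST2) and a C-terminal myc epitope tag. The record describes the histone as zebrafish H2B. The automated annotation matches it to a chicken H2B entry, which likely reflects the high conservation of histones rather than a different source. The iFAST portion is annotated as Y-FAST, the parent small tag derived from photoactive yellow protein, which becomes fluorescent only when a cell-permeant fluorogen is added and binds it. Fusion to H2B incorporates the tag into chromatin, so the construct is used for fluorogen-dependent nuclear labelling in mammalian cells. The myc tag offers an independent handle for antibody detection. The depositor and sequencing-derived records carry identical feature sets, offset by 11 bp.
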