Features (pLannotate 1.2.2; 16 found; start..end, strand, type, name):
     61..364     +  enhancer       CMV enhancer: human cytomegalovirus immediate early enhancer
    365..568     +  promoter       CMV promoter: human cytomegalovirus (CMV) immediate early promoter
    591..614     +  misc_feature   MCS (fragment): multiple cloning site
    627..1004    +  CDS            H2B-VIII: H2B8_CHICK - Experimental evidence at protein level: Swiss-Prot protein existence level 1. Core component of nucleosome. Nucleosomes wrap and compact DNA into chromatin, limiting DNA accessibility to the cellular machineries which require DNA as a template. Histones thereby play a central role in transcription regulation, DNA repair, DNA replication and chromosomal stability. DNA accessibility is regulated via a complex set of post-translational modifications of histones, also called histone code, and nucleosome remodeling. From Gallus gallus (Chicken).
   1035..1409    +  CDS            Y-FAST: small protein tag, derived from photoactive yellow protein, that allows in vivo fluorescent labeling by addition of a cell-permeant fluorogen (Plamont et al., 2016)
   1419..1445    +  CDS            Myc (fragment): Myc (human c-Myc proto-oncogene) epitope tag
   1467..1550    +  CDS            large T antigen (fragment): large T antigen from SV40 (simian virus 40)
   1573..1694    +  polyA_signal   SV40 poly(A) signal: SV40 polyadenylation signal
   1728..2156    -  rep_origin     f1 ori (sequence partly withheld): f1 bacteriophage origin of replication; arrow indicates direction of (+) strand synthesis
   2183..2287    +  promoter       AmpR promoter: bla
   2289..2646    +  promoter       SV40 promoter: SV40 enhancer and early promoter
   2681..3475    +  CDS            NeoR/KanR: aminoglycoside phosphotransferase from Tn5; aph(3')-II (or nptII); confers resistance to neomycin, kanamycin, and G418 (Geneticin®)
   3496..3648    +  CDS            ble (fragment): BLE_KLEPN - Experimental evidence at protein level: Swiss-Prot protein existence level 1. Binding protein with a strong affinity to the bleomycin family of antibiotics. Binds to CL990; an antimitotic-antibiotic compound. From Klebsiella pneumoniae.
   3707..3754    +  polyA_signal   HSV TK poly(A) signal: herpes simplex virus thymidine kinase polyadenylation signal (Cole and Stacy, 1985)
   3845..3861    -  polyA_signal   bGH poly(A) signal (fragment): bovine growth hormone polyadenylation signal
   4083..4671    +  rep_origin     ori: high-copy-number ColE1/pMB1/pBR322/pUC origin of replication
>Addgene plasmid #130818 | pAG472 H2B-iFAST | depositor full sequence | sequence record 250356 | pAG472 H2B-iFAST sequence 4785 bps
TAGTTATTAATAGTAATCAATTACGGGGTCATTAGTTCATAGCCCATATATGGAGTTCCGCGTTACATAA
CTTACGGTAAATGGCCCGCCTGGCTGACCGCCCAACGACCCCCGCCCATTGACGTCAATAATGACGTATG
TTCCCATAGTAACGCCAATAGGGACTTTCCATTGACGTCAATGGGTGGAGTATTTACGGTAAACTGCCCA
CTTGGCAGTACATCAAGTGTATCATATGCCAAGTACGCCCCCTATTGACGTCAATGACGGTAAATGGCCC
GCCTGGCATTATGCCCAGTACATGACCTTATGGGACTTTCCTACTTGGCAGTACATCTACGTATTAGTCA
TCGCTATTACCATGGTGATGCGGTTTTGGCAGTACATCAATGGGCGTGGATAGCGGTTTGACTCACGGGG
ATTTCCAAGTCTCCACCCCATTGACGTCAATGGGAGTTTGTTTTGGCACCAAAATCAACGGGACTTTCCA
AAATGTCGTAACAACTCCGCCCCATTGACGCAAATGGGCGGTAGGCGTGTACGGTGGGAGGTCTATATAA
GCAGAGCTGGTTTAGTGAACCGTCAGATCCGCTAGCGCTACCGGACTCAGATCTGAATTCGCCACCATGC
CCGAACCTGCGAAGTCAGCGCCCGCTCCCAAAAAAGGCTCTAAAAAAGCTGTCGCCAAGACCCAGAAGAA
GGGGGATAAGAAAAGGCGTAAGACCAGGAAAGAGAGTTACGCCATTTACGTGTACAAAGTACTAAAACAA
GTCCACCCGGACACTGGCATCTCCTCAAAGGCGATGGGCATTATGAACTCATTTGTAAACGACATCTTCG
AGCGCATCGCCGGAGAAGCGTCGCGCCTGGCGCATTACAACAAGCGCTCCACTATCACATCCCGGGAGAT
CCAGACGGCCGTGCGCCTGCTCCTGCCCGGAGAACTGGCCAAACACGCTGTGTCTGAGGGCACAAAGGCC
GTGACCAAGTACACCAGCTCCAAGGGCGGAGGCTCCGGAGGCGGATCTGCCACCATGGAGCATGTTGCCT
TTGGCAGTGAGGACATCGAGAACACTCTGGCCAAAATGGACGACGGACAACTGGATGGGTTGGCCTTTGG
CGCAATTCAGCTCGATGGTGACGGGAATATCCTGCAGTACAATGCTGCTGAAGGAGACATCACAGGCAGA
GATCCCAAACAGGTGATTGGGAAGAACTTCTTCAAGGATGTTGCACCTGGAACGGATTCTCCCGAGTTTT
ACGGCAAATTCAAGGAAGGCGTAGCGTCAGGGAATCTGAACACCATGTTCGAATGGATGATACCGACAAG
CAGGGGACCAACCAAGGTCAAGATACACATGAAGAAAGCCCTTTCCGGTGACAGCTATTGGGTCTTTGTG
AAACGGGTGGGATCCGAACAAAAGCTTATTTCTGAAGAGGACTTGTAATAGGCGGCCGCGACTCTAGATC
ATAATCAGCCATACCACATTTGTAGAGGTTTTACTTGCTTTAAAAAACCTCCCACACCTCCCCCTGAACC
TGAAACATAAAATGAATGCAATTGTTGTTGTTAACTTGTTTATTGCAGCTTATAATGGTTACAAATAAAG
CAATAGCATCACAAATTTCACAAATAAAGCATTTTTTTCACTGCATTCTAGTTGTGGTTTGTCCAAACTC
ATCAATGTATCTTAAGGCGTAAATTGTAAGCGTTAATATTTTGTTAAAATTCGCGTTAAATTTTTGTTAA
ATCAGCTCATTTTTTAACCAATAGGCCGAAATCGGCAAAATCCCTTATAAATCAAAAGAATAGACCGAGA
TAGGGT
[37 nt withheld, positions 1827-1863]
AAAGAACGTGGACTCCAACGTCAAAGG
[49 nt withheld, positions 1891-1939]
T
[91 nt withheld, positions 1941-2031]
G
[124 nt withheld, positions 2033-2156]
CAGGTGGCACTTTTCGGGGAAATGTGCGCGGAACCCCTATTTGTTTATTTTTCTAAATACATTCAAATAT
GTATCCGCTCATGAGACAATAACCCTGATAAATGCTTCAATAATATTGAAAAAGGAAGAGTCCTGAGGCG
GAAAGAACCAGCTGTGGAATGTGTGTCAGTTAGGGTGTGGAAAGTCCCCAGGCTCCCCAGCAGGCAGAAG
TATGCAAAGCATGCATCTCAATTAGTCAGCAACCAGGTGTGGAAAGTCCCCAGGCTCCCCAGCAGGCAGA
AGTATGCAAAGCATGCATCTCAATTAGTCAGCAACCATAGTCCCGCCCCTAACTCCGCCCATCCCGCCCC
TAACTCCGCCCAGTTCCGCCCATTCTCCGCCCCATGGCTGACTAATTTTTTTTATTTATGCAGAGGCCGA
GGCCGCCTCGGCCTCTGAGCTATTCCAGAAGTAGTGAGGAGGCTTTTTTGGAGGCCTAGGCTTTTGCAAA
GATCGATCAAGAGACAGGATGAGGATCGTTTCGCATGATTGAACAAGATGGATTGCACGCAGGTTCTCCG
GCCGCTTGGGTGGAGAGGCTATTCGGCTATGACTGGGCACAACAGACAATCGGCTGCTCTGATGCCGCCG
TGTTCCGGCTGTCAGCGCAGGGGCGCCCGGTTCTTTTTGTCAAGACCGACCTGTCCGGTGCCCTGAATGA
ACTGCAAGACGAGGCAGCGCGGCTATCGTGGCTGGCCACGACGGGCGTTCCTTGCGCAGCTGTGCTCGAC
GTTGTCACTGAAGCGGGAAGGGACTGGCTGCTATTGGGCGAAGTGCCGGGGCAGGATCTCCTGTCATCTC
ACCTTGCTCCTGCCGAGAAAGTATCCATCATGGCTGATGCAATGCGGCGGCTGCATACGCTTGATCCGGC
TACCTGCCCATTCGACCACCAAGCGAAACATCGCATCGAGCGAGCACGTACTCGGATGGAAGCCGGTCTT
GTCGATCAGGATGATCTGGACGAAGAGCATCAGGGGCTCGCGCCAGCCGAACTGTTCGCCAGGCTCAAGG
CGAGCATGCCCGACGGCGAGGATCTCGTCGTGACCCATGGCGATGCCTGCTTGCCGAATATCATGGTGGA
AAATGGCCGCTTTTCTGGATTCATCGACTGTGGCCGGCTGGGTGTGGCGGACCGCTATCAGGACATAGCG
TTGGCTACCCGTGATATTGCTGAAGAGCTTGGCGGCGAATGGGCTGACCGCTTCCTCGTGCTTTACGGTA
TCGCCGCTCCCGATTCGCAGCGCATCGCCTTCTATCGCCTTCTTGACGAGTTCTTCTGAGCGGGACTCTG
GGGTTCGAAATGACCGACCAAGCGACGCCCAACCTGCCATCACGAGATTTCGATTCCACCGCCGCCTTCT
ATGAAAGGTTGGGCTTCGGAATCGTTTTCCGGGACGCCGGCTGGATGATCCTCCAGCGCGGGGATCTCAT
GCTGGAGTTCTTCGCCCACCCTAGGGGGAGGCTAACTGAAACACGGAAGGAGACAATACCGGAAGGAACC
CGCGCTATGACGGCAATAAAAAGACAGAATAAAACGCACGGTGTTGGGTCGTTTGTTCATAAACGCGGGG
TTCGGTCCCAGGGCTGGCACTCTGTCGATACCCCACCGAGACCCCATTGGGGCCAATACGCCCGCGTTTC
TTCCTTTTCCCCACCCCACCCCCCAAGTTCGGGTGAAGGCCCAGGGCTCGCAGCCAACGTCGGGGCGGCA
GGCCCTGCCATAGCCTCAGGTTACTCATATATACTTTAGATTGATTTAAAACTTCATTTTTAATTTAAAA
GGATCTAGGTGAAGATCCTTTTTGATAATCTCATGACCAAAATCCCTTAACGTGAGTTTTCGTTCCACTG
AGCGTCAGACCCCGTAGAAAAGATCAAAGGATCTTCTTGAGATCCTTTTTTTCTGCGCGTAATCTGCTGC
TTGCAAACAAAAAAACCACCGCTACCAGCGGTGGTTTGTTTGCCGGATCAAGAGCTACCAACTCTTTTTC
CGAAGGTAACTGGCTTCAGCAGAGCGCAGATACCAAATACTGTCCTTCTAGTGTAGCCGTAGTTAGGCCA
CCACTTCAAGAACTCTGTAGCACCGCCTACATACCTCGCTCTGCTAATCCTGTTACCAGTGGCTGCTGCC
AGTGGCGATAAGTCGTGTCTTACCGGGTTGGACTCAAGACGATAGTTACCGGATAAGGCGCAGCGGTCGG
GCTGAACGGGGGGTTCGTGCACACAGCCCAGCTTGGAGCGAACGACCTACACCGAACTGAGATACCTACA
GCGTGAGCTATGAGAAAGCGCCACGCTTCCCGAAGGGAGAAAGGCGGACAGGTATCCGGTAAGCGGCAGG
GTCGGAACAGGAGAGCGCACGAGGGAGCTTCCAGGGGGAAACGCCTGGTATCTTTATAGTCCTGTCGGGT
TTCGCCACCTCTGACTTGAGCGTCGATTTTTGTGATGCTCGTCAGGGGGGCGGAGCCTATGGAAAAACGC
CAGCAACGCGGCCTTTTTACGGTTCCTGGCCTTTTGCTGGCCTTTTGCTCACATGTTCTTTCCTGCGTTA
TCCCCTGATTCTGTGGATAACCGTATTACCGCCATGCAT
