Features (pLannotate 1.2.2; 16 found; start..end, strand, type, name):
     50..353     +  enhancer       CMV enhancer: human cytomegalovirus immediate early enhancer
    354..557     +  promoter       CMV promoter: human cytomegalovirus (CMV) immediate early promoter
    580..603     +  misc_feature   MCS (fragment): multiple cloning site
    616..993     +  CDS            H2B-VIII: H2B8_CHICK - Experimental evidence at protein level: Swiss-Prot protein existence level 1. Core component of nucleosome. Nucleosomes wrap and compact DNA into chromatin, limiting DNA accessibility to the cellular machineries which require DNA as a template. Histones thereby play a central role in transcription regulation, DNA repair, DNA replication and chromosomal stability. DNA accessibility is regulated via a complex set of post-translational modifications of histones, also called histone code, and nucleosome remodeling. From Gallus gallus (Chicken).
   1024..1398    +  CDS            Y-FAST: small protein tag, derived from photoactive yellow protein, that allows in vivo fluorescent labeling by addition of a cell-permeant fluorogen (Plamont et al., 2016)
   1408..1434    +  CDS            Myc (fragment): Myc (human c-Myc proto-oncogene) epitope tag
   1456..1539    +  CDS            large T antigen (fragment): large T antigen from SV40 (simian virus 40)
   1562..1683    +  polyA_signal   SV40 poly(A) signal: SV40 polyadenylation signal
   1717..2145    -  rep_origin     f1 ori (sequence partly withheld): f1 bacteriophage origin of replication; arrow indicates direction of (+) strand synthesis
   2172..2276    +  promoter       AmpR promoter: bla
   2278..2635    +  promoter       SV40 promoter: SV40 enhancer and early promoter
   2670..3464    +  CDS            NeoR/KanR: aminoglycoside phosphotransferase from Tn5; aph(3')-II (or nptII); confers resistance to neomycin, kanamycin, and G418 (Geneticin®)
   3485..3637    +  CDS            ble (fragment): BLE_KLEPN - Experimental evidence at protein level: Swiss-Prot protein existence level 1. Binding protein with a strong affinity to the bleomycin family of antibiotics. Binds to CL990; an antimitotic-antibiotic compound. From Klebsiella pneumoniae.
   3696..3743    +  polyA_signal   HSV TK poly(A) signal: herpes simplex virus thymidine kinase polyadenylation signal (Cole and Stacy, 1985)
   3834..3850    -  polyA_signal   bGH poly(A) signal (fragment): bovine growth hormone polyadenylation signal
   4072..4660    +  rep_origin     ori: high-copy-number ColE1/pMB1/pBR322/pUC origin of replication
>Addgene plasmid #130818 | pAG472 H2B-iFAST | addgene full sequence | sequence record 254956 | Addgene NGS Result
AGTAATCAATTACGGGGTCATTAGTTCATAGCCCATATATGGAGTTCCGCGTTACATAACTTACGGTAAA
TGGCCCGCCTGGCTGACCGCCCAACGACCCCCGCCCATTGACGTCAATAATGACGTATGTTCCCATAGTA
ACGCCAATAGGGACTTTCCATTGACGTCAATGGGTGGAGTATTTACGGTAAACTGCCCACTTGGCAGTAC
ATCAAGTGTATCATATGCCAAGTACGCCCCCTATTGACGTCAATGACGGTAAATGGCCCGCCTGGCATTA
TGCCCAGTACATGACCTTATGGGACTTTCCTACTTGGCAGTACATCTACGTATTAGTCATCGCTATTACC
ATGGTGATGCGGTTTTGGCAGTACATCAATGGGCGTGGATAGCGGTTTGACTCACGGGGATTTCCAAGTC
TCCACCCCATTGACGTCAATGGGAGTTTGTTTTGGCACCAAAATCAACGGGACTTTCCAAAATGTCGTAA
CAACTCCGCCCCATTGACGCAAATGGGCGGTAGGCGTGTACGGTGGGAGGTCTATATAAGCAGAGCTGGT
TTAGTGAACCGTCAGATCCGCTAGCGCTACCGGACTCAGATCTGAATTCGCCACCATGCCCGAACCTGCG
AAGTCAGCGCCCGCTCCCAAAAAAGGCTCTAAAAAAGCTGTCGCCAAGACCCAGAAGAAGGGGGATAAGA
AAAGGCGTAAGACCAGGAAAGAGAGTTACGCCATTTACGTGTACAAAGTACTAAAACAAGTCCACCCGGA
CACTGGCATCTCCTCAAAGGCGATGGGCATTATGAACTCATTTGTAAACGACATCTTCGAGCGCATCGCC
GGAGAAGCGTCGCGCCTGGCGCATTACAACAAGCGCTCCACTATCACATCCCGGGAGATCCAGACGGCCG
TGCGCCTGCTCCTGCCCGGAGAACTGGCCAAACACGCTGTGTCTGAGGGCACAAAGGCCGTGACCAAGTA
CACCAGCTCCAAGGGCGGAGGCTCCGGAGGCGGATCTGCCACCATGGAGCATGTTGCCTTTGGCAGTGAG
GACATCGAGAACACTCTGGCCAAAATGGACGACGGACAACTGGATGGGTTGGCCTTTGGCGCAATTCAGC
TCGATGGTGACGGGAATATCCTGCAGTACAATGCTGCTGAAGGAGACATCACAGGCAGAGATCCCAAACA
GGTGATTGGGAAGAACTTCTTCAAGGATGTTGCACCTGGAACGGATTCTCCCGAGTTTTACGGCAAATTC
AAGGAAGGCGTAGCGTCAGGGAATCTGAACACCATGTTCGAATGGATGATACCGACAAGCAGGGGACCAA
CCAAGGTCAAGATACACATGAAGAAAGCCCTTTCCGGTGACAGCTATTGGGTCTTTGTGAAACGGGTGGG
ATCCGAACAAAAGCTTATTTCTGAAGAGGACTTGTAATAGGCGGCCGCGACTCTAGATCATAATCAGCCA
TACCACATTTGTAGAGGTTTTACTTGCTTTAAAAAACCTCCCACACCTCCCCCTGAACCTGAAACATAAA
ATGAATGCAATTGTTGTTGTTAACTTGTTTATTGCAGCTTATAATGGTTACAAATAAAGCAATAGCATCA
CAAATTTCACAAATAAAGCATTTTTTTCACTGCATTCTAGTTGTGGTTTGTCCAAACTCATCAATGTATC
TTAAGGCGTAAATTGTAAGCGTTAATATTTTGTTAAAATTCGCGTTAAATTTTTGTTAAATCAGCTCATT
TTTTAACCAATAGGCCGAAATCGGCAAAATCCCTTATAAATCAAAAGAATAGACCGAGATAGGGT
[37 nt withheld, positions 1816-1852]
AAAGAACGTGGACTCCAACGTCAAAGG
[49 nt withheld, positions 1880-1928]
T
[91 nt withheld, positions 1930-2020]
G
[124 nt withheld, positions 2022-2145]
CAGGTGGCACTTTTCGGGGAAATGTGCGCGGAACCCCTATTTGTTTATTTTTCTAAATACATTCAAATAT
GTATCCGCTCATGAGACAATAACCCTGATAAATGCTTCAATAATATTGAAAAAGGAAGAGTCCTGAGGCG
GAAAGAACCAGCTGTGGAATGTGTGTCAGTTAGGGTGTGGAAAGTCCCCAGGCTCCCCAGCAGGCAGAAG
TATGCAAAGCATGCATCTCAATTAGTCAGCAACCAGGTGTGGAAAGTCCCCAGGCTCCCCAGCAGGCAGA
AGTATGCAAAGCATGCATCTCAATTAGTCAGCAACCATAGTCCCGCCCCTAACTCCGCCCATCCCGCCCC
TAACTCCGCCCAGTTCCGCCCATTCTCCGCCCCATGGCTGACTAATTTTTTTTATTTATGCAGAGGCCGA
GGCCGCCTCGGCCTCTGAGCTATTCCAGAAGTAGTGAGGAGGCTTTTTTGGAGGCCTAGGCTTTTGCAAA
GATCGATCAAGAGACAGGATGAGGATCGTTTCGCATGATTGAACAAGATGGATTGCACGCAGGTTCTCCG
GCCGCTTGGGTGGAGAGGCTATTCGGCTATGACTGGGCACAACAGACAATCGGCTGCTCTGATGCCGCCG
TGTTCCGGCTGTCAGCGCAGGGGCGCCCGGTTCTTTTTGTCAAGACCGACCTGTCCGGTGCCCTGAATGA
ACTGCAAGACGAGGCAGCGCGGCTATCGTGGCTGGCCACGACGGGCGTTCCTTGCGCAGCTGTGCTCGAC
GTTGTCACTGAAGCGGGAAGGGACTGGCTGCTATTGGGCGAAGTGCCGGGGCAGGATCTCCTGTCATCTC
ACCTTGCTCCTGCCGAGAAAGTATCCATCATGGCTGATGCAATGCGGCGGCTGCATACGCTTGATCCGGC
TACCTGCCCATTCGACCACCAAGCGAAACATCGCATCGAGCGAGCACGTACTCGGATGGAAGCCGGTCTT
GTCGATCAGGATGATCTGGACGAAGAGCATCAGGGGCTCGCGCCAGCCGAACTGTTCGCCAGGCTCAAGG
CGAGCATGCCCGACGGCGAGGATCTCGTCGTGACCCATGGCGATGCCTGCTTGCCGAATATCATGGTGGA
AAATGGCCGCTTTTCTGGATTCATCGACTGTGGCCGGCTGGGTGTGGCGGACCGCTATCAGGACATAGCG
TTGGCTACCCGTGATATTGCTGAAGAGCTTGGCGGCGAATGGGCTGACCGCTTCCTCGTGCTTTACGGTA
TCGCCGCTCCCGATTCGCAGCGCATCGCCTTCTATCGCCTTCTTGACGAGTTCTTCTGAGCGGGACTCTG
GGGTTCGAAATGACCGACCAAGCGACGCCCAACCTGCCATCACGAGATTTCGATTCCACCGCCGCCTTCT
ATGAAAGGTTGGGCTTCGGAATCGTTTTCCGGGACGCCGGCTGGATGATCCTCCAGCGCGGGGATCTCAT
GCTGGAGTTCTTCGCCCACCCTAGGGGGAGGCTAACTGAAACACGGAAGGAGACAATACCGGAAGGAACC
CGCGCTATGACGGCAATAAAAAGACAGAATAAAACGCACGGTGTTGGGTCGTTTGTTCATAAACGCGGGG
TTCGGTCCCAGGGCTGGCACTCTGTCGATACCCCACCGAGACCCCATTGGGGCCAATACGCCCGCGTTTC
TTCCTTTTCCCCACCCCACCCCCCAAGTTCGGGTGAAGGCCCAGGGCTCGCAGCCAACGTCGGGGCGGCA
GGCCCTGCCATAGCCTCAGGTTACTCATATATACTTTAGATTGATTTAAAACTTCATTTTTAATTTAAAA
GGATCTAGGTGAAGATCCTTTTTGATAATCTCATGACCAAAATCCCTTAACGTGAGTTTTCGTTCCACTG
AGCGTCAGACCCCGTAGAAAAGATCAAAGGATCTTCTTGAGATCCTTTTTTTCTGCGCGTAATCTGCTGC
TTGCAAACAAAAAAACCACCGCTACCAGCGGTGGTTTGTTTGCCGGATCAAGAGCTACCAACTCTTTTTC
CGAAGGTAACTGGCTTCAGCAGAGCGCAGATACCAAATACTGTTCTTCTAGTGTAGCCGTAGTTAGGCCA
CCACTTCAAGAACTCTGTAGCACCGCCTACATACCTCGCTCTGCTAATCCTGTTACCAGTGGCTGCTGCC
AGTGGCGATAAGTCGTGTCTTACCGGGTTGGACTCAAGACGATAGTTACCGGATAAGGCGCAGCGGTCGG
GCTGAACGGGGGGTTCGTGCACACAGCCCAGCTTGGAGCGAACGACCTACACCGAACTGAGATACCTACA
GCGTGAGCTATGAGAAAGCGCCACGCTTCCCGAAGGGAGAAAGGCGGACAGGTATCCGGTAAGCGGCAGG
GTCGGAACAGGAGAGCGCACGAGGGAGCTTCCAGGGGGAAACGCCTGGTATCTTTATAGTCCTGTCGGGT
TTCGCCACCTCTGACTTGAGCGTCGATTTTTGTGATGCTCGTCAGGGGGGCGGAGCCTATGGAAAAACGC
CAGCAACGCGGCCTTTTTACGGTTCCTGGCCTTTTGCTGGCCTTTTGCTCACATGTTCTTTCCTGCGTTA
TCCCCTGATTCTGTGGATAACCGTATTACCGCCATGCATTAGTTATTAAT
